>Addgene plasmid #57120 | mPA-GFP-Actin-7 | depositor partial sequence | sequence record 88264 | insert sequence
ACGTCAGATCCGCTAGCGCTACCGGTCGCCACCATGGTGAGCAAGGGCGAGGAGCTGTTCACCGGGGTGG
TGCCCATCCTGGTCGAGCTGGACGGCGACGTAAACGGCCACAAGTTCAGCGTGTCCGGCGAGGGCGAGGG
CGATGCCACCTACGGCAAGCTGACCCTGAAGTTCATCTGCACCACCGGCAAGCTGCCCGTGCCCTGGCCC
ACCCTCGTGACCACCTTCAGCTACGGCGTGCAGTGCTTCAGCCGCTACCCCGACCACATGAAGCAGCACG
ACTTCTTCAAGTCCGCCATGCCCGAAGGCTACGTCCAGGAGCGCACCATCTTCTTCAAGGACGACGGCAA
CTACAAGACCCGCGCCGAGGTGAAGTTCGAGGGCGACACCCTGGTGAACCGCATCGAGCTGAAGGGCATC
GACTTCAAGGAGGACGGCAACATCCTGGGGCACAAGCTGGAGTACAACTACAACAGCCACAACGTCTATA
TCATGGCCGACAAGCAGAAGAACGGCATCAAGGCCAACTTCAAGATCCGCCACAACATCGAGGACGGCAG
CGTGCAGCTCGCCGACCACTACCAGCAGAACACCCCCATCGGCGACGGCCCCGTGCTGCTGCCCGACAAC
CACTACCTGAGCCACCAGTCCAAGCTGAGCAAAGACCCCAACGAGAAGCGCGATCACATGGTCCTGCTGG
AGTTCGTGACCGCCGCCGGGATCACTCTCGGCATGGACGAGCTGTACAAGTCCGGACTCAGATCTCGAGC
TATGGATGATGATATCGCCGCGCTCGTCGTCGACAACGGCTCCGGCATGTGCAAGGCCGGCTTCGCGGGC
GACGATGCCCCCCGGGCCGTCTTCCCCTCCATCGTGGGGCGCCCCAGGCACCAGGGCGTGATGGTGGGCA
TGGGTCAGAAGGATTCCTATGTGGGCGACGAGGCCCAGAGCAAGAGAGGCATCCTCACCCTGAAGTACCC
CATCGAGCACGGCATCGTCACCAACTGGGACGACATGGAGAAAATCTGGCACCACACCTTCTACAATGAG
CTGCGTGTGGCTCCCGAGGAGCACCCCGTGCTGCTGACCGAGGCCCCCCTGAACCCCAAGGCCAACCGCG
AGAAGATGACCCAGATCATGTTTGAGACCTTCAACACCCCAGCCATGTACGTTGCTATCCAGGCTGTGCT
ATCCCTGTACGCCTCTGGCCGTACCACTGGCATCGTGATGGACTCCGGTGACGGGGTCACCCACACTGTG
CCCATCTACGAGGGGTATGCCCTCCCCCATGCCATCCTGCGTCTGGACCTGGCTGGCCGGGACCTGACTG
ACTACCTCATGAAGATCCTCACCGAGCGCGGCTACAGCTTCACCACCACGGCCGAGCGGGAAATCGTGCG
TGACATTAAGGAGAAGCTGTGCTACGTCGCCCTGGACTTCGAGCAAGAGATGGCCACGGCTGCTTCCAGC
TCCTCCCTGGAGAAGAGCTACGAGCTGCCTGACGGCCAGGTCATCACCATTGGCAATGAGCGGTTCCGCT
GCCCTGAGGCACTCTTCCAGCCTTCCTTCCTGGGCATGGAGTCCTGTGGCATCCACGAAACTACCTTCAA
CTCCATCATGAAGTGTGACGTGGACATCCGCAAAGACCTGTACGCCAACACAGTGCTGTCTGGCGGCACC
ACCATGTACCCTGGCATTGCCGACAGGATGCAGAAGGAGATCACTGCCCTGGCACCCAGCACAATGAAGA
TCAAGATCATTGCTCCTCCTGAGCGCAAGTACTCCGTGTGGATCGGCGGCTCCATCCTGGCCTCGCTGTC
CACCTTCCAGCAGATGTGGATCAGCAAGCAGGAGTATGACGAGTCCGGCCCCTCCATCGTCCACCGCAAA
TGCTTCTAGGGATCCACCGGATCTAGATAACTGATCATAATCAGCCATACCACATTGAG
