>Addgene plasmid #57120 | mPA-GFP-Actin-7 | addgene partial sequence | sequence record 108835 | N-ter GFP 5'-GGATCACTCTCGGCATGG-3'
ATCTCGAGCTATGGATGATGATATCGCCGCGCTCGTCGTCGACAACGGCTCCGGCATGTGCAAGGCCGGC
TTCGCGGGCGACGATGCCCCCCGGGCCGTCTTCCCCTCCATCGTGGGGCGCCCCAGGCACCAGGGCGTGA
TGGTGGGCATGGGTCAGAAGGATTCCTATGTGGGCGACGAGGCCCAGAGCAAGAGAGGCATCCTCACCCT
GAAGTACCCCATCGAGCACGGCATCGTCACCAACTGGGACGACATGGAGAAAATCTGGCACCACACCTTC
TACAATGAGCTGCGTGTGGCTCCCGAGGAGCACCCCGTGCTGCTGACCGAGGCCCCCCTGAACCCCAAGG
CCAACCGCGAGAAGATGACCCAGATCATGTTTGAGACCTTCAACACCCCAGCCATGTACGTTGCTATCCA
GGCTGTGCTATCCCTGTACGCCTCTGGCCGTACCACTGGCATCGTGATGGACTCCGGTGACGGGGTCACC
CACACTGTGCCCATCTACGAGGGGTATGCCCTCCCCCATGCCATCCTGCGTCTGGACCTGGCTGGCCGGG
ACCTGACTGACTACCTCATGAAGATCCTCACCGAGCGCGGCTACAGCTTCACCACCACGGCCGAGCGGGA
AATCGTGCGTGACATTAAGGAGAAGCTGTGCTACGTCGCCCTGGACTTCGAGCAAGAGATGGCCACGGCT
GCTTCCAGCTCCTCCCTGGAGAAGAGCTACGAGCTGCCTGACGGCCAGGTCATCACCATTGGCAATGAGC
GGTTCCGCTGCCCTGAGGCACTCTTCCAGCCTTCCTTCCTGGGCATGGAGTCCTGTGGCATCCACGAAAC
TAC
