[The description below was written by a language model from this plasmid's Addgene catalogue record.]
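Description:
mPA-GFP-Actin-7 is a mammalian expression plasmid that produces human beta-actin (ACTB) fused to mPA-GFP, a monomeric photoactivatable variant of green fluorescent protein. It is built on an mPA-GFP backbone of about 4.75 kb (size without the insert). The fusion is transcribed from the CMV promoter, a strong constitutive promoter in most cultured mammalian cells. The listed 3′ sequencing primer anneals in an SV40 polyadenylation region, which suggests that this signal terminates the transcript. In bacteria the plasmid is maintained at high copy number under kanamycin selection. In mammalian cells a neomycin resistance marker allows G418 selection of stable transfectants. The record does not state the origin of replication, the cloning method, or the position of the tag relative to actin. The meaning of the "7" in the name is also not explained, and no feature table is available to resolve these points.

The construct is a localization probe for the actin cytoskeleton. The paired spectral values in the record (excitation 400 / 504 nm, emission 515 / 517 nm) fit the known behaviour of photoactivatable GFP. Before activation the protein absorbs mainly near 400 nm and fluoresces only weakly under blue-green excitation. Illumination with violet light converts it to a form that is efficiently excited near 504 nm and emits green light. With actin as the fusion partner, a defined subpopulation of labelled actin can be switched on in a chosen region of a living cell and followed over time. This makes the plasmid suited to pulse-chase style imaging of filament turnover, actin flow and monomer diffusion. The plasmid belongs to a broader collection of fluorescent protein fusions assembled to survey the available colour palette.
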