Addgene plasmid #57120: mPA-GFP-Actin-7
Purpose: Localization: Actin, Excitation: 400 / 504, Emission: 515 / 517
Depositing lab: Michael Davidson. Depositing organization: Florida State University, Tallahassee. Publication: The fluorescent protein color palette. Olenych SG, Claxton NS, Ottenberg GK, Davidson MW. Curr Protoc Cell Biol. 2007 Sep;Chapter 21:Unit 21.5. doi: 10.1002/0471143030.cb2105s36. PubMed 18228502.
Backbone
  Vector backbone: mPA-GFP
  Backbone size w/o insert (bp): 4750
  Vector type: Mammalian Expression
  Selectable markers: Neomycin (select with G418)
Growth in bacteria
  Bacterial resistance: Kanamycin, 50 μg/mL
  Growth temperature: 37°C
  Growth strain: DH5alpha
  Copy number: High Copy
Gene/Insert
  Gene/Insert name: Actin (alt name: NM_001101.3)
  Species: H. sapiens (human)
  Entrez Gene: ACTB (a.k.a. BKRNS, BNS, BRWS1, CSMH, DDS1, PS1TP5BP1, THC8)
  Promoter: CMV
  Tag / fusion protein: mPA-GFP
  Cloning method: Unknown
  Sequencing primers: 5′ CMV-F; 3′ SV40pA-R
Terms and licenses: Academic/Nonprofit Terms; Industry Terms
Depositor comments: . Excitation = 400 / 504; Emission = 515 / 517
How to cite: mPA-GFP-Actin-7 was a gift from Michael Davidson (Addgene plasmid # 57120 ; http://n2t.net/addgene:57120 ; RRID:Addgene_57120)
